Addgene plasmid #140135: pAAV-EF1a-iCreV
Purpose: can be used to generate AAV virus that will express light-inducible site-specific iCreV recombinase
Depositing lab: Hongkui Zeng. Depositing organization: Allen Institute. Publication: RecV recombinase system for in vivo targeted optogenomic modifications of single cells or cell populations. Yao S, Yuan P, Ouellette B, Zhou T, Mortrud M, Balaram P, Chatterjee S, Wang Y, Daigle TL, Tasic B, Kuang X, Gong H, Luo Q, Zeng S, Curtright A, Dhaka A, Kahan A, Gradinaru V, Chrapkiewicz R, Schnitzer M, Zeng H, Cetin A. Nat Methods. 2020 Mar 23. pii: 10.1038/s41592-020-0774-3. doi: 10.1038/s41592-020-0774-3. PubMed 32203389.
Backbone
  Vector backbone: Unknown
  Vector type: Mammalian Expression, AAV, Cre/Lox
Growth in bacteria
  Bacterial resistance: Ampicillin, 100 μg/mL
  Growth temperature: 37°C
  Growth strain: NEB Stable
  Copy number: Unknown
Gene/Insert
  Gene/Insert name: iCreV
  Species: Synthetic
  Insert size (bp): 2040
  Promoter: EF1alpha
  Cloning method: Restriction Enzyme; 5′ cloning site unknown (unknown if destroyed); 3′ cloning site unknown (unknown if destroyed)
  Sequencing primers: 5′ unknown
Terms and licenses: Academic/Nonprofit Terms; Industry Terms: Not Available to Industry
Depositor comments: Funded by the BRAIN Initiative.
How to cite: pAAV-EF1a-iCreV was a gift from Hongkui Zeng (Addgene plasmid # 140135 ; http://n2t.net/addgene:140135 ; RRID:Addgene_140135) For viral preps, please replace (Addgene plasmid # 140135) in the above sentence with: (Addgene viral prep # 140135-AAV1) or (Addgene viral prep # 140135-PHPeB)
