[The description below was written by a language model from this plasmid's Addgene catalogue record and pLannotate feature annotations shown in this document.]
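Description:
pAAV-EF1a-iCreV is a 7,374-nt AAV transfer plasmid for mammalian expression, designed to be packaged into recombinant adeno-associated virus that delivers a light-inducible site-specific recombinase. The backbone is listed as unknown. The feature table shows a standard bacterial maintenance region with a high-copy ColE1/pUC-type origin, an f1 phage origin, and a β-lactamase gene under its own promoter for ampicillin selection. Short pBR322-derived bom and rop fragments are also detected. The expression cassette lies between AAV2 inverted terminal repeats, which provide the cis signals for genome replication and encapsidation. The 3′ ITR is annotated in full, whereas the 5′ ITR is detected only as two short fragments. This may reflect the difficulty of sequencing and annotating these repeats rather than a real truncation.

Within the ITRs, the human EF-1α promoter provides strong constitutive transcription of iCreV, a synthetic insert recorded as 2,040 bp. The automated annotation recognises only the 3′ portion of this region as a fragment of bacteriophage P1 Cre recombinase. The roughly 1.2 kb between the promoter and that fragment is unannotated, so the record does not describe how the light-sensing component is arranged. Downstream, a WPRE enhances transcript stability and expression, and a human growth hormone polyadenylation signal terminates the message. A short SV40 small t antigen fragment upstream of the promoter appears to be a vestigial sequence match.

The construct is intended for producing AAV that expresses iCreV in transduced cells, so that recombination at loxP sites can be triggered by illumination. This supports optically targeted genomic modification of single cells or cell populations in vivo.
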