Features (pLannotate 1.2.2; 16 found; start..end, strand, type, name):
     12..39      +  repeat_region  AAV2 ITR (fragment): inverted terminal repeat of adeno-associated virus serotype 2 inverted
     68..95      +  repeat_region  AAV2 ITR (fragment): inverted terminal repeat of adeno-associated virus serotype 2 inverted
    158..224     +  CDS            small t antigen (fragment): SV40 (simian virus 40) small t antigen
    231..1409    +  promoter       EF-1α promoter: strong constitutive promoter for human elongation factor EF-1α
   2622..3473    +  CDS            cre (fragment): RECR_BPP1 - Experimental evidence at protein level: Swiss-Prot protein existence level 1. Catalyzes site-specific recombination between two 34-base- pair LOXP sites. Its role is to maintain the phage genome as a monomeric unit-copy plasmid in the lysogenic state. From Escherichia phage P1 (Bacteriophage P1).
   3477..3501    +  misc_feature   MCS (fragment): pBluescript multiple cloning site
   3501..4089    +  misc_feature   WPRE: woodchuck hepatitis virus posttranscriptional regulatory element
   4121..4597    +  polyA_signal   hGH poly(A) signal: human growth hormone polyadenylation signal
   4637..4777    +  repeat_region  AAV2 ITR: inverted terminal repeat of adeno-associated virus serotype 2 inverted
   4782..4833    -  misc_feature   bom (fragment): basis of mobility region from pBR322
   4852..5307    +  rep_origin     f1 ori (sequence partly withheld): f1 bacteriophage origin of replication; arrow indicates direction of (+) strand synthesis
   5308..5357    -  misc_feature   bom (fragment): basis of mobility region from pBR322
   5459..5494    -  CDS            rop (fragment): Rop protein, which maintains plasmids at low copy number; rop
   5589..5693    +  promoter       AmpR promoter: bla
   5694..6554    +  CDS            AmpR: β-lactamase; bla; confers resistance to ampicillin, carbenicillin, and related antibiotics
   6725..7313    +  rep_origin     ori: high-copy-number ColE1/pMB1/pBR322/pUC origin of replication
>Addgene plasmid #140135 | pAAV-EF1a-iCreV | addgene full sequence | sequence record 292208 | Addgene NGS Result
CCTGCAGGCAGCTGCGCGCTCGCTCGCTCACTGAGGCCGCCCGGGCGTCGGGCGACCTTTGGTCGCCCGG
CCTCAGTGAGCGAGCGAGCGCGCAGAGAGGGAGTGGCCAACTCCATCACTAGGGGTTCCTGCGGCCGCAC
GCGTAAGCTTTGCAAAGATGGATAAAGTTTTAAACAGAGAGGAATCTTTGCAGCTAATGGACCTTCTAGG
TCTTGAAAGGAGTGGGAATTGGCTCCGGTGCCCGTCAGTGGGCAGAGCGCACATCGCCCACAGTCCCCGA
GAAGTTGGGGGGAGGGGTCGGCAATTGAACCGGTGCCTAGAGAAGGTGGCGCGGGGTAAACTGGGAAAGT
GATGTCGTGTACTGGCTCCGCCTTTTTCCCGAGGGTGGGGGAGAACCGTATATAAGTGCAGTAGTCGCCG
TGAACGTTCTTTTTCGCAACGGGTTTGCCGCCAGAACACAGGTAAGTGCCGTGTGTGGTTCCCGCGGGCC
TGGCCTCTTTACGGGTTATGGCCCTTGCGTGCCTTGAATTACTTCCACCTGGCTGCAGTACGTGATTCTT
GATCCCGAGCTTCGGGTTGGAAGTGGGTGGGAGAGTTCGAGGCCTTGCGCTTAAGGAGCCCCTTCGCCTC
GTGCTTGAGTTGAGGCCTGGCCTGGGCGCTGGGGCCGCCGCGTGCGAATCTGGTGGCACCTTCGCGCCTG
TCTCGCTGCTTTCGATAAGTCTCTAGCCATTTAAAATTTTTGATGACCTGCTGCGACGCTTTTTTTCTGG
CAAGATAGTCTTGTAAATGCGGGCCAAGATCTGCACACTGGTATTTCGGTTTTTGGGGCCGCGGGCGGCG
ACGGGGCCCGTGCGTCCCAGCGCACATGTTCGGCGAGGCGGGGCCTGCGAGCGCGGCCACCGAGAATCGG
ACGGGGGTAGTCTCAAGCTGGCCGGCCTGCTCTGGTGCCTGGCCTCGCGCCGCCGTGTATCGCCCCGCCC
TGGGCGGCAAGGCTGGCCCGGTCGGCACCAGTTGCGTGAGCGGAAAGATGGCCGCTTCCCGGCCCTGCTG
CAGGGAGCTCAAAATGGAGGACGCGGCGCTCGGGAGAGCGGGCGGGTGAGTCACCCACACAAAGGAAAAG
GGCCTTTCCGTCCTCAGCCGTCGCTTCATGTGACTCCACGGAGTACCGGGCGCCGTCCAGGCACCTCGAT
TAGTTCTCGAGCTTTTGGAGTACGTCGTCTTTAGGTTGGGGGGAGGGGTTTTATGCGATGGAGTTTCCCC
ACACTGAGTGGGTGGAGACTGAAGTTAGGCCAGCTTGGCACTTGATGTAATTCTCCTTGGAATTTGCCCT
TTTTGAGTTTGGATCTTGGTTCATTCTCAAGCCTCAGACAGTGGTTCAAAGTTTTTTTCTTCCATTTCAG
GTGTCGTGAGGTACCGGATCTTAAGCCGCCACCATGGCCACCTCTGATGAAGTCAGGAAGAACCTGATGG
ACATGTTCAGGGACAGGCAGGCCTTCTCTGAACACACCTGGAAGATGCTCCTGTCTGTGTGCAGATCCTG
GGCTGCCTGGTGCAAGCTGAACGGTACCCATACACTGTATGCCCCTGGAGGATATGATATTATGGGATAT
CTGATTCAGATTATGAAAAGACCTAATCCTCAGGTGGAACTGGGACCTGTGGATACAAGCGTGGCCCTGA
TTCTGTGTGATCTGAAACAGAAAGATACACCTATTGTGTATGCCAGCGAAGCCTTTCTGTATATGACAGG
ATATAGCAATGCCGAAGTGCTGGGAAGAAATTGTAGATTTCTGCAGAGCCCTGATGGAATGGTGAAACCT
AAAAGCACAAGAAAATATGTGGATAGCAATACAATTAATACAATGAGAAAAGCCATTGATAGAAATGCCG
AAGTGCAGGTGGAAGTGGTGAATTTTAAAAAAAATGGACAGAGATTTGTGAATTTTCTGACAATGATTCC
TGTGAGAGATGAAACAGGAGAATATAGATATAGCATGGGATTTCAGTGTGAAACAGAAGGCGGAAGCGGT
GGCGTGCCCAAGAAGAAGAGGAAAGTCGGATCCGGCAGCGGCGCCACCAACTTCAGCCTGCTGAAGCAGG
CCGGCGACGTGGAGGAGAACCCCGGCCCCCTCGAGGTGCCCAAGAAGAAGAGGAAAGTCGGCGGACATAC
TCTGTACGCTCCCGGAGGGTATGACATAATGGGTTACCTAATCCAGATTATGAAGCGTCCTAATCCCCAG
GTTGAGTTGGGACCAGTGGACACCAGCGTAGCCTTAATTCTTTGCGACCTTAAACAGAAAGATACACCAA
TAGTATACGCGAGTGAGGCTTTTTTGTATATGACGGGTTATTCCAACGCGGAAGTGTTAGGACGAAATTG
TCGGTTTCTACAATCACCGGATGGGATGGTCAAACCGAAAAGTACTAGAAAGTATGTGGATTCGAATACA
ATTAACACCATGAGAAAGGCAATCGATAGGAACGCAGAAGTACAAGTCGAGGTTGTCAATTTCAAAAAGA
ATGGGCAACGCTTCGTAAACTTTCTCACTATGATACCTGTTAGGGACGAAACGGGCGAGTATCGATACTC
TATGGGCTTCCAATGTGAAACAGAAGGTACCAACAGGAAATGGTTCCCTGCTGAACCTGAGGATGTGAGG
GACTACCTCCTGTACCTGCAAGCCAGAGGCCTGGCTGTGAAGACCATCCAACAGCACCTGGGCCAGCTCA
ACATGCTGCACAGGAGATCCGGCCTGCCTCGCCCTTCTGACTCCAATGCTGTGTCCCTGGTGATGAGGAG
AATCAGAAAGGAGAATGTGGATGCTGGGGAGAGAGCCAAGCAGGCCCTGGCCTTTGAACGCACTGACTTT
GACCAAGTCAGATCCCTGATGGAGAACTCTGACAGATGCCAGGACATCAGGAACCTGGCCTTCCTGGGCA
TTGCCTACAACACCCTGCTGCGCATTGCCGAAATTGCCAGAATCAGAGTGAAGGACATCTCCCGCACCGA
TGGTGGGAGAATGCTGATCCACATTGGCAGGACCAAGACCCTGGTGTCCACAGCTGGTGTGGAGAAGGCC
CTGTCCCTGGGGGTTACCAAGCTGGTGGAGAGATGGATCTCTGTGTCTGGTGTGGCTGATGACCCCAACA
ACTACCTGTTCTGCCGGGTCAGAAAGAATGGTGTGGCTGCCCCTTCTGCCACCTCCCAACTGTCCACCCG
GGCCCTGGAAGGGATCTTTGAGGCCACCCACCGCCTGATCTATGGTGCCAAGGATGACTCTGGGCAGAGA
TACCTGGCCTGGTCTGGCCACTCTGCCAGAGTGGGTGCTGCCAGGGACATGGCCAGGGCTGGTGTGTCCA
TCCCTGAAATCATGCAGGCTGGTGGCTGGACCAATGTGAACATTGTGATGAACTACATCAGAAACCTGGA
CTCTGAGACTGGGGCCATGGTGAGGCTGCTCGAAGATGGGGACTAAGAATTCGATATCAAGCTTATCGAT
AATCAACCTCTGGATTACAAAATTTGTGAAAGATTGACTGGTATTCTTAACTATGTTGCTCCTTTTACGC
TATGTGGATACGCTGCTTTAATGCCTTTGTATCATGCTATTGCTTCCCGTATGGCTTTCATTTTCTCCTC
CTTGTATAAATCCTGGTTGCTGTCTCTTTATGAGGAGTTGTGGCCCGTTGTCAGGCAACGTGGCGTGGTG
TGCACTGTGTTTGCTGACGCAACCCCCACTGGTTGGGGCATTGCCACCACCTGTCAGCTCCTTTCCGGGA
CTTTCGCTTTCCCCCTCCCTATTGCCACGGCGGAACTCATCGCCGCCTGCCTTGCCCGCTGCTGGACAGG
GGCTCGGCTGTTGGGCACTGACAATTCCGTGGTGTTGTCGGGGAAATCATCGTCCTTTCCTTGGCTGCTC
GCCTATGTTGCCACCTGGATTCTGCGCGGGACGTCCTTCTGCTACGTCCCTTCGGCCCTCAATCCAGCGG
ACCTTCCTTCCCGCGGCCTGCTGCCGGCTCTGCGGCCTCTTCCGCGTCTTCGCCTTCGCCCTCAGACGAG
TCGGATCTCCCTTTGGGCCGCCTCCCCGCATCGATACCGAGCGCTGCTCGAGAGATCTACGGGTGGCATC
CCTGTGACCCCTCCCCAGTGCCTCTCCTGGCCCTGGAAGTTGCCACTCCAGTGCCCACCAGCCTTGTCCT
AATAAAATTAAGTTGCATCATTTTGTCTGACTAGGTGTCCTTCTATAATATTATGGGGTGGAGGGGGGTG
GTATGGAGCAAGGGGCAAGTTGGGAAGACAACCTGTAGGGCCTGCGGGGTCTATTGGGAACCAAGCTGGA
GTGCAGTGGCACAATCTTGGCTCACTGCAATCTCCGCCTCCTGGGTTCAAGCGATTCTCCTGCCTCAGCC
TCCCGAGTTGTTGGGATTCCAGGCATGCATGACCAGGCTCAGCTAATTTTTGTTTTTTTGGTAGAGACGG
GGTTTCACCATATTGGCCAGGCTGGTCTCCAACTCCTAATCTCAGGTGATCTACCCACCTTGGCCTCCCA
AATTGCTGGGATTACAGGCGTGAACCACTGCTCCCTTCCCTGTCCTTCTGATTTTGTAGGTAACCACGTG
CGGACCGAGCGGCCGCAGGAACCCCTAGTGATGGAGTTGGCCACTCCCTCTCTGCGCGCTCGCTCGCTCA
CTGAGGCCGGGCGACCAAAGGTCGCCCGACGCCCGGGCTTTGCCCGGGCGGCCTCAGTGAGCGAGCGAGC
GCGCAGCTGCCTGCAGGGGCGCCTGATGCGGTATTTTCTCCTTACGCATCTGTGCGGTATTTCACACCGC
ATA
[95 nt withheld, positions 4834-4928]
T
[46 nt withheld, positions 4930-4975]
C
[141 nt withheld, positions 4977-5117]
CCTTTGACGTTGGAGTCCACGTTCTTT
[37 nt withheld, positions 5145-5181]
ACTCTATCTCGGGCTATTCTTTTGATTTATAAGGGATTTTGCCGATTTCGGTCTATTGGTTAAAAAATGA
GCTGATTTAACAAAAATTTAACGCGAATTTTAACAAAATATTAACGTTTACAATTTTATGGTGCACTCTC
AGTACAATCTGCTCTGATGCCGCATAGTTAAGCCAGCCCCGACACCCGCCAACACCCGCTGACGCGCCCT
GACGGGCTTGTCTGCTCCCGGCATCCGCTTACAGACAAGCTGTGACCGTCTCCGGGAGCTGCATGTGTCA
GAGGTTTTCACCGTCATCACCGAAACGCGCGAGACGAAAGGGCCTCGTGATACGCCTATTTTTATAGGTT
AATGTCATGATAATAATGGTTTCTTAGACGTCAGGTGGCACTTTTCGGGGAAATGTGCGCGGAACCCCTA
TTTGTTTATTTTTCTAAATACATTCAAATATGTATCCGCTCATGAGACAATAACCCTGATAAATGCTTCA
ATAATATTGAAAAAGGAAGAGTATGAGTATTCAACATTTCCGTGTCGCCCTTATTCCCTTTTTTGCGGCA
TTTTGCCTTCCTGTTTTTGCTCACCCAGAAACGCTGGTGAAAGTAAAAGATGCTGAAGATCAGTTGGGTG
CACGAGTGGGTTACATCGAACTGGATCTCAACAGCGGTAAGATCCTTGAGAGTTTTCGCCCCGAAGAACG
TTTTCCAATGATGAGCACTTTTAAAGTTCTGCTATGTGGCGCGGTATTATCCCGTATTGACGCCGGGCAA
GAGCAACTCGGTCGCCGCATACACTATTCTCAGAATGACTTGGTTGAGTACTCACCAGTCACAGAAAAGC
ATCTTACGGATGGCATGACAGTAAGAGAATTATGCAGTGCTGCCATAACCATGAGTGATAACACTGCGGC
CAACTTACTTCTGACAACGATCGGAGGACCGAAGGAGCTAACCGCTTTTTTGCACAACATGGGGGATCAT
GTAACTCGCCTTGATCGTTGGGAACCGGAGCTGAATGAAGCCATACCAAACGACGAGCGTGACACCACGA
TGCCTGTAGCAATGGCAACAACGTTGCGCAAACTATTAACTGGCGAACTACTTACTCTAGCTTCCCGGCA
ACAATTAATAGACTGGATGGAGGCGGATAAAGTTGCAGGACCACTTCTGCGCTCGGCCCTTCCGGCTGGC
TGGTTTATTGCTGATAAATCTGGAGCCGGTGAGCGTGGGTCTCGCGGTATCATTGCAGCACTGGGGCCAG
ATGGTAAGCCCTCCCGTATCGTAGTTATCTACACGACGGGGAGTCAGGCAACTATGGATGAACGAAATAG
ACAGATCGCTGAGATAGGTGCCTCACTGATTAAGCATTGGTAACTGTCAGACCAAGTTTACTCATATATA
CTTTAGATTGATTTAAAACTTCATTTTTAATTTAAAAGGATCTAGGTGAAGATCCTTTTTGATAATCTCA
TGACCAAAATCCCTTAACGTGAGTTTTCGTTCCACTGAGCGTCAGACCCCGTAGAAAAGATCAAAGGATC
TTCTTGAGATCCTTTTTTTCTGCGCGTAATCTGCTGCTTGCAAACAAAAAAACCACCGCTACCAGCGGTG
GTTTGTTTGCCGGATCAAGAGCTACCAACTCTTTTTCCGAAGGTAACTGGCTTCAGCAGAGCGCAGATAC
CAAATACTGTTCTTCTAGTGTAGCCGTAGTTAGGCCACCACTTCAAGAACTCTGTAGCACCGCCTACATA
CCTCGCTCTGCTAATCCTGTTACCAGTGGCTGCTGCCAGTGGCGATAAGTCGTGTCTTACCGGGTTGGAC
TCAAGACGATAGTTACCGGATAAGGCGCAGCGGTCGGGCTGAACGGGGGGTTCGTGCACACAGCCCAGCT
TGGAGCGAACGACCTACACCGAACTGAGATACCTACAGCGTGAGCTATGAGAAAGCGCCACGCTTCCCGA
AGGGAGAAAGGCGGACAGGTATCCGGTAAGCGGCAGGGTCGGAACAGGAGAGCGCACGAGGGAGCTTCCA
GGGGGAAACGCCTGGTATCTTTATAGTCCTGTCGGGTTTCGCCACCTCTGACTTGAGCGTCGATTTTTGT
GATGCTCGTCAGGGGGGCGGAGCCTATGGAAAAACGCCAGCAACGCGGCCTTTTTACGGTTCCTGGCCTT
TTGCTGGCCTTTTGCTCACATGT
